Addgene plasmid #80940: pAAV-SMVP-Cas9N-U6-gRNA TdR
Purpose: Expresses Cas9N in mammalian cells; expresses gRNA TdR for Ai9 cleavage.
Depositing lab: George Church. Depositing organization: Harvard University. Publication: A multifunctional AAV-CRISPR-Cas9 and its host response. Chew WL, Tabebordbar M, Cheng JK, Mali P, Wu EY, Ng AH, Zhu K, Wagers AJ, Church GM. Nat Methods. 2016 Sep 5. doi: 10.1038/nmeth.3993. PubMed 27595405.
Backbone
  Vector backbone: pZac2.1
  Backbone manufacturer: University of Pennsylvannia
  Backbone size w/o insert (bp): 3000
  Total vector size (bp): 7471
  Vector type: Mammalian Expression, AAV, CRISPR, Synthetic Biology
Growth in bacteria
  Bacterial resistance: Ampicillin, 100 μg/mL
  Growth temperature: 37°C
  Growth strain: NEB Stable
  Copy number: Unknown
Gene/Insert
  Gene/Insert name: Cas9N (alt name: Split-Cas9 N-terminal half with gRNA against Ai9 3xStop)
  Species: Synthetic
Terms and licenses: Academic/Nonprofit Terms; Industry Terms: Not Available to Industry
How to cite: pAAV-SMVP-Cas9N-U6-gRNA TdR was a gift from George Church (Addgene plasmid # 80940 ; http://n2t.net/addgene:80940 ; RRID:Addgene_80940)
