[The description below was written by a language model from this plasmid's Addgene catalogue record and pLannotate feature annotations shown in this document.]
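Description:
pAAV-SMVP-Cas9N-U6-gRNA TdR is a 7,471 bp AAV transfer plasmid built on the pZac2.1 backbone, designed to deliver the N-terminal half of a split Streptococcus pyogenes Cas9 together with a guide RNA into mammalian cells. It is propagated in E. coli through a high-copy ColE1/pUC-type origin and selected with ampicillin via the β-lactamase gene. The backbone also carries an f1 origin and residual lac/lacZα sequences. A recombination-deficient growth strain is listed, consistent with the need to keep the inverted terminal repeats intact.

Two AAV2 ITRs flank the payload and define the region that is packaged into recombinant AAV particles. Inside them, the "SMVP" regulatory region appears in the annotation as an SV40 promoter/enhancer fragment followed by the CMV enhancer and CMV immediate-early promoter, with a chimeric β-globin/immunoglobulin intron to improve expression. This drives a Cas9 fragment of about 2.1 kb fused directly in frame to a roughly 300 bp sequence with homology to cyanobacterial DnaB. That sequence most likely represents a split-intein half that lets Cas9N be joined by protein trans-splicing to a separately delivered C-terminal half, although the record does not describe the mechanism. An SV40 polyadenylation signal terminates the transcript.

Downstream, a human U6 Pol III promoter drives the TdR guide fused to the S. pyogenes gRNA scaffold. The short lox-like match annotated at the spacer position probably reflects the guide's target within the loxP-flanked 3xStop cassette of the Ai9 reporter. Cutting there is intended to remove the stop cassette and activate the reporter, giving a readout of in vivo AAV split-Cas9 editing.
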