Features (pLannotate 1.2.2; 23 found; start..end, strand, type, name):
    995..1583    +  rep_origin     ori: high-copy-number ColE1/pMB1/pBR322/pUC origin of replication
   1766..1858    +  CDS            lacI (fragment): lac repressor; lacI; The lac repressor binds to the lac operator to inhibit transcription in E. coli. This inhibition can be relieved by adding lactose or isopropyl-β-D-thiogalactopyranoside (IPTG).
   1871..1892    +  protein_bind   CAP binding site: CAP binding activates transcription in the presence of cAMP. E. coli catabolite activator protein
   1907..1937    +  promoter       lac promoter: promoter for the E. coli lac operon
   1945..1961    +  protein_bind   lac operator: The lac repressor binds to the lac operator to inhibit transcription in E. coli. This inhibition can be relieved by adding lactose or isopropyl-β-D-thiogalactopyranoside (IPTG). lac repressor encoded by lacI
   2011..2141    -  repeat_region  AAV2 ITR (fragment): inverted terminal repeat of adeno-associated virus serotype 2 inverted
   2194..2285    +  promoter       SV40 promoter (fragment): SV40 enhancer and early promoter
   2447..2824    +  enhancer       CMV enhancer: human cytomegalovirus immediate early enhancer
   2826..3025    +  promoter       CMV promoter: human cytomegalovirus (CMV) immediate early promoter
   3120..3252    +  intron         chimeric intron: chimera between introns from human β-globin and immunoglobulin heavy chain genes
   3339..5475    +  CDS            Cas9 (fragment): Cas9 (Csn1) endonuclease from the Streptococcus pyogenes Type II CRISPR/Cas system generates RNA-guided double strand breaks in DNA
   5475..5780    +  CDS            dnaB (fragment): DNAB_SYNY3 - Experimental evidence at protein level: Swiss-Prot protein existence level 1. Participates in initiation and elongation during chromosome replication; it exhibits DNA-dependent ATPase activity. From Synechocystis sp. (strain PCC 6803 / Kazusa).
   5823..5904    -  polyA_signal   SV40 poly(A) signal: SV40 polyadenylation signal
   5927..5995    -  CDS            large T antigen (fragment): large T antigen from SV40 (simian virus 40)
   6066..6083    +  protein_bind   attB1 (fragment): mutant version of attB; recombination site for the Gateway® BP reaction BP Clonase™
   6135..6375    +  promoter       U6 promoter: RNA polymerase III promoter for human U6 snRNA
   6385..6403    -  protein_bind   lox66 (fragment): Right element (RE) mutant of loxP (Araki et al., 2010). Cre-mediated recombination occurs in the 8-bp core sequence (GCATACAT). Cre recombinase
   6405..6480    +  misc_RNA       gRNA scaffold: guide RNA scaffold for the Streptococcus pyogenes CRISPR/Cas9 system
   6542..6672    +  repeat_region  AAV2 ITR (fragment): inverted terminal repeat of adeno-associated virus serotype 2 inverted
   6686..6843    +  CDS            lacZα (fragment): LacZα fragment of β-galactosidase; lacZ fragment
   6848..7276    +  rep_origin     f1 ori (sequence partly withheld): f1 bacteriophage origin of replication; arrow indicates direction of (+) strand synthesis
   7330..7434    +  promoter       AmpR promoter: bla
   7435..824     +  CDS            AmpR (across the origin): β-lactamase; bla; confers resistance to ampicillin, carbenicillin, and related antibiotics
>Addgene plasmid #80940 | pAAV-SMVP-Cas9N-U6-gRNA TdR | depositor full sequence | sequence record 155826 | Full sequence
TTTTTGCGGCATTTTGCCTTCCTGTTTTTGCTCACCCAGAAACGCTGGTGAAAGTAAAAGATGCTGAAGA
TCAGTTGGGTGCACGAGTGGGTTACATCGAACTGGATCTCAATAGTGGTAAGATCCTTGAGAGTTTTCGC
CCCGAAGAACGTTTTCCAATGATGAGCACTTTTAAAGTTCTGCTATGTGGCGCGGTATTATCCCGTATTG
ACGCCGGGCAAGAGCAACTCGGTCGCCGCATACACTATTCTCAGAATGACTTGGTTGAGTACTCACCAGT
CACAGAAAAGCATCTTACGGATGGCATGACAGTAAGAGAATTATGCAGTGCTGCCATAACCATGAGTGAT
AACACTGCGGCCAACTTACTTCTGACAACGATCGGAGGACCGAAGGAGCTAACCGCTTTTTTGCACAACA
TGGGGGATCATGTAACTCGCCTTGATCGTTGGGAACCGGAGCTGAATGAAGCCATACCAAACGACGAGCG
TGACACCACGATGCCTGTAGTAATGGTAACAACGTTGCGCAAACTATTAACTGGCGAACTACTTACTCTA
GCTTCCCGGCAACAATTAATAGACTGGATGGAGGCGGATAAAGTTGCAGGACCACTTCTGCGCTCGGCCC
TTCCGGCTGGCTGGTTTATTGCTGATAAATCTGGAGCCGGTGAGCGTGGGTCTCGCGGTATCATTGCAGC
ACTGGGGCCAGATGGTAAGCCCTCCCGTATCGTAGTTATCTACACGACGGGGAGTCAGGCAACTATGGAT
GAACGAAATAGACAGATCGCTGAGATAGGTGCCTCACTGATTAAGCATTGGTAACTGTCAGACCAAGTTT
ACTCATATATACTTTAGATTGATTTAAAACTTCATTTTTAATTTAAAAGGATCTAGGTGAAGATCCTTTT
TGATAATCTCATGACCAAAATCCCTTAACGTGAGTTTTCGTTCCACTGAGCGTCAGACCCCGTAGAAAAG
ATCAAAGGATCTTCTTGAGATCCTTTTTTTCTGCGCGTAATCTGCTGCTTGCAAACAAAAAAACCACCGC
TACCAGCGGTGGTTTGTTTGCCGGATCAAGAGCTACCAACTCTTTTTCCGAAGGTAACTGGCTTCAGCAG
AGCGCAGATACCAAATACTGTCCTTCTAGTGTAGCCGTAGTTAGGCCACCACTTCAAGAACTCTGTAGCA
CCGCCTACATACCTCGCTCTGCTAATCCTGTTACCAGTGGCTGCTGCCAGTGGCGATAAGTCGTGTCTTA
CCGGGTTGGACTCAAGACGATAGTTACCGGATAAGGCGCAGCGGTCGGGCTGAACGGGGGGTTCGTGCAC
ACAGCCCAGCTTGGAGCGAACGACCTACACCGAACTGAGATACCTACAGCGTGAGCTATGAGAAAGCGCC
ACGCTTCCCGAAGGGAGAAAGGCGGACAGGTATCCGGTAAGCGGCAGGGTCGGAACAGGAGAGCGCACGA
GGGAGCTTCCAGGGGGAAACGCCTGGTATCTTTATAGTCCTGTCGGGTTTCGCCACCTCTGACTTGAGCG
TCGATTTTTGTGATGCTCGTCAGGGGGGCGGAGCCTATGGAAAAACGCCAGCAACGCGGCCTTTTTACGG
TTCCTGGCCTTTTGCTGCGGTTTTGCTCACATGTTCTTTCCTGCGTTATCCCCTGATTCTGTGGATAACC
GTATTACCGCCTTTGAGTGAGCTGATACCGCTCGCCGCAGCCGAACGACCGAGCGCAGCGAGTCAGTGAG
CGAGGAAGCGGAAGAGCGCCCAATACGCAAACCGCCTCTCCCCGCGCGTTGGCCGATTCATTAATGCAGC
TGGCACGACAGGTTTCCCGACTGGAAAGCGGGCAGTGAGCGCAACGCAATTAATGTGAGTTAGCTCACTC
ATTAGGCACCCCAGGCTTTACACTTTATGCTTCCGGCTCGTATGTTGTGTGGAATTGTGAGCGGATAACA
ATTTCACACAGGAAACAGCTATGACCATGATTACGCCAGATTTAATTAAGGCTGCGCGCTCGCTCGCTCA
CTGAGGCCGCCCGGGCAAAGCCCGGGCGTCGGGCGACCTTTGGTCGCCCGGCCTCAGTGAGCGAGCGAGC
GCGCAGAGAGGGAGTGGCCAACTCCATCACTAGGGGTTCCTTGTAGTTAATGATTAACCCGCCATGCTAC
TTATCTACCTGCGGCCGCCATTATGGAATGTGTGTCAGTTAGGGTGTGGAAAGTCCCCAGGCTCCCCAGC
AGGCAGAAGTATGCAAAGCATGCATCTCAATTAGTCAGCAACCAGTCCCGGTCTCCTCCCATGCATGTCA
ATATTGGCCATTAGCCATATTATTCATTGGTTATATAGCATAAATCAATATTGGCTATTGGCCATTGCAT
ACGTTGTATCTATATCATAATATGTACATTTATATTGGCTCATGTCCAATATGACCGCCATGTTGGCATT
GATTATTGACTAGTTATTAATAGTAATCAATTACGGGGTCATTAGTTCATAGCCCATATATGGAGTTCCG
CGTTACATAACTTACGGTAAATGGCCCGCCTGGCTGACCGCCCAACGACCCCCGCCCATTGACGTCAATA
ATGACGTATGTTCCCATAGTAACGCCAATAGGGACTTTCCATTGACGTCAATGGGTGGAGTATTTACGGT
AAACTGCCCACTTGGCAGTACATCAAGTGTATCATATGCCAAGTCCGCCCCCTATTGACGTCAATGACGG
TAAATGGCCCGCCTGGCATTATGCCCAGTACATGACCTTACGGGACTTTCCTACTTGGCAGTACATCTAC
GTATTAGTCATCGCTATTACCATGGTGATGCGGTTTTGGCAGTACACCAATGGGCGTGGATAGCGGTTTG
ACTCACGGGGATTTCCAAGTCTCCACCCCATTGACGTCAATGGGAGTTTGTTTTGGCACCAAAATCAACG
GGACTTTCCAAAATGTCGTAATAACCCCGCCCCGTTGACGCAAATGGGCGGTAGGCGTGTACGGTGGGAG
GTCTATATAAGCAGAGGTCGTTTAGTGAACCGTCAGATCACTAGTAGCTTTATTGCGGTAGTTTATCACA
GTTAAATTGCTAACGCAGTCAGTGCTCGACTGATCACAGGTAAGTATCAAGGTTACAAGACAGGTTTAAG
GAGGCCAATAGAAACTGGGCTTGTCGAGACAGAGAAGATTCTTGCGTTTCTGATAGGCACCTATTGGTCT
TACTGACATCCACTTTGCCTTTCTCTCCACAGGGGTACCGAAGCCGCTAGCGCTACCGGTCGCCACCATG
GCCCCAAAGAAGAAGCGGAAGGTCGGTATCCACGGAGTCCCAGCAGCCGACAAGAAGTACTCCATTGGGC
TCGATATCGGCACAAACAGCGTCGGCTGGGCCGTCATTACGGACGAGTACAAGGTGCCGAGCAAAAAATT
CAAAGTTCTGGGCAATACCGATCGCCACAGCATAAAGAAGAACCTCATTGGCGCCCTCCTGTTCGACTCC
GGGGAAACGGCCGAAGCCACGCGGCTCAAAAGAACAGCACGGCGCAGATATACCCGCAGAAAGAATCGGA
TCTGCTACCTGCAGGAGATCTTTAGTAATGAGATGGCTAAGGTGGATGACTCTTTCTTCCATAGGCTGGA
GGAGTCCTTTTTGGTGGAGGAGGATAAAAAGCACGAGCGCCACCCAATCTTTGGCAATATCGTGGACGAG
GTGGCGTACCATGAAAAGTACCCAACCATATATCATCTGAGGAAGAAGCTTGTAGACAGTACTGATAAGG
CTGACTTGCGGTTGATCTATCTCGCGCTGGCGCATATGATCAAATTTCGGGGACACTTCCTCATCGAGGG
GGACCTGAACCCAGACAACAGCGATGTCGACAAACTCTTTATCCAACTGGTTCAGACTTACAATCAGCTT
TTCGAAGAGAACCCGATCAACGCATCCGGAGTTGACGCCAAAGCAATCCTGAGCGCTAGGCTGTCCAAAT
CCCGGCGGCTCGAAAACCTCATCGCACAGCTCCCTGGGGAGAAGAAGAACGGCCTGTTTGGTAATCTTAT
CGCCCTGTCACTCGGGCTGACCCCCAACTTTAAATCTAACTTCGACCTGGCCGAAGATGCCAAGCTTCAA
CTGAGCAAAGACACCTACGATGATGATCTCGACAATCTGCTGGCCCAGATCGGCGACCAGTACGCAGACC
TTTTTTTGGCGGCAAAGAACCTGTCAGACGCCATTCTGCTGAGTGATATTCTGCGAGTGAACACGGAGAT
CACCAAAGCTCCGCTGAGCGCTAGTATGATCAAGCGCTATGATGAGCACCACCAAGACTTGACTTTGCTG
AAGGCCCTTGTCAGACAGCAACTGCCTGAGAAGTACAAGGAAATTTTCTTCGATCAGTCTAAAAATGGCT
ACGCCGGATACATTGACGGCGGAGCAAGCCAGGAGGAATTTTACAAATTTATTAAGCCCATCTTGGAAAA
AATGGACGGCACCGAGGAGCTGCTGGTAAAGCTTAACAGAGAAGATCTGTTGCGCAAACAGCGCACTTTC
GACAATGGAAGCATCCCCCACCAGATTCACCTGGGCGAACTGCACGCTATCCTCAGGCGGCAAGAGGATT
TCTACCCCTTTTTGAAAGATAACAGGGAAAAGATTGAGAAAATCCTCACATTTCGGATACCCTACTATGT
AGGCCCCCTCGCCCGGGGAAATTCCAGATTCGCGTGGATGACTCGCAAATCAGAAGAGACCATCACTCCC
TGGAACTTCGAGGAAGTCGTGGATAAGGGGGCCTCTGCCCAGTCCTTCATCGAAAGGATGACTAACTTTG
ATAAAAATCTGCCTAACGAAAAGGTGCTTCCTAAACACTCTCTGCTGTACGAGTACTTCACAGTTTATAA
CGAGCTCACCAAGGTCAAATACGTCACAGAAGGGATGAGAAAGCCAGCATTCCTGTCTGGAGAGCAGAAG
AAAGCTATCGTGGACCTCCTCTTCAAGACGAACCGGAAAGTTACCGTGAAACAGCTCAAAGAAGACTATT
TCAAAAAGATTGAATGTTTCGACTCTGTTGAAATCAGCGGAGTGGAGGATCGCTTCAACGCATCCCTGGG
AACGTATCACGATCTCCTGAAAATCATTAAAGACAAGGACTTCCTGGACAATGAGGAGAACGAGGACATT
CTTGAGGACATTGTCCTCACCCTTACGTTGTTTGAAGATAGGGAGATGATTGAAGAACGCTTGAAAACTT
ACGCTCATCTCTTCGACGACAAAGTCATGAAACAGCTCAAGAGGCGCCGATATACAGGATGGGGGCGGCT
GTCAAGAAAACTGATCAATGGGATCCGAGACAAGCAGAGTGGAAAGACAATCCTGGATTTTCTTAAGTCC
GATGGATTTGCCAACCGGAACTTCATGCAGTTGATCCATGATGACTCTCTCACCTTTAAGGAGGACATCC
AGAAAGCACAAGTTTGTCTGGCTGGCGATACTCTCATTACCCTGGCCGATGGACGACGAGTGCCTATTAG
AGAACTGGTGTCACAGCAGAATTTTTCCGTGTGGGCTCTGAATCCTCAGACTTACCGCCTGGAGAGGGCT
AGAGTGAGTAGAGCTTTCTGTACCGGCATCAAACCTGTGTACCGCCTCACCACTAGACTGGGGAGATCCA
TTAGGGCCACTGCCAACCACCGATTTCTCACACCTCAGGGCTGGAAACGAGTCGATGAACTCCAGCCTGG
AGATTACCTGGCTCTGCCTAGGAGAATCCCTACTGCCTCCTGATCTCGAGCTCGATGAGTTTGGACAAAC
CACAACTAGAATGCAGTGAAAAAAATGCTTTATTTGTGAAATTTGTGATGCTATTGCTTTATTTGTAACC
ATTATAAGCTGCAATAAACAAGTTAACAACAACAATTGCATTCATTTTATGTTTCAGGTTCAGGGGGAGG
TGTGGGAGGTTTTTTAAAGCAAGTAAAACCTCTACAAATGTGGTACTTAAGAGGGGGAGACCAAAGGGCG
AGACGTTAAGGCCTCACGTGACATGTGAGCAAAAGGCCAGCAAAATGTACAAAAAAGCAGGCTTTAAAGG
AACCAATTCAGTCGACTGGATCCGGTACCAAGGTCGGGCAGGAAGAGGGCCTATTTCCCATGATTCCTTC
ATATTTGCATATACGATACAAGGCTGTTAGAGAGATAATTAGAATTAATTTGACTGTAAACACAAAGATA
TTAGTACAAAATACGTGACGTAGAAAGTAATAATTTCTTGGGTAGTTTGCAGTTTTAAAATTATGTTTTA
AAATGGACTATCATATGCTTACCGTAACTTGAAAGTATTTCGATTTCTTGGCTTTATATATCTTGTGGAA
AGGACGAAACACCGGTATGCTATACGAAGTTATTGTTTTAGAGCTAGAAATAGCAAGTTAAAATAAGGCT
AGTCCGTTATCAACTTGAAAAAGTGGCACCGAGTCGGTGCTTTTTTTTCTAGAGGGCGGCCGCAGTAGAT
AAGTAGCATGGCGGGTTAATCATTAACTACAAGGAACCCCTAGTGATGGAGTTGGCCACTCCCTCTCTGC
GCGCTCGCTCGCTCACTGAGGCCGGGCGACCAAAGGTCGCCCGACGCCCGGGCTTTGCCCGGGCGGCCTC
AGTGAGCGAGCGAGCGCGCAGCCTTAATTAACCTAATTCACTGGCCGTCGTTTTACAACGTCGTGACTGG
GAAAACCCTGGCGTTACCCAACTTAATCGCCTTGCAGCACATCCCCCTTTCGCCAGCTGGCGTAATAGCG
AAGAGGCCCGCACCGATCGCCCTTCCCAACAGTTGCGCAGCCTGAATGGCGAATGGG
[124 nt withheld, positions 6848-6971]
C
[91 nt withheld, positions 6973-7063]
A
[49 nt withheld, positions 7065-7113]
CCTTTGACGTTGGAGTCCACGTTCTTT
[37 nt withheld, positions 7141-7177]
ACCCTATCTCGGTCTATTCTTTTGATTTATAAGGGATTTTGCCGATTTCGGCCTATTGGTTAAAAAATGA
GCTGATTTAACAAAAATTTAACGCGAATTTTAACAAAATATTAACGTTTATAATTTCAGGTGGCATCTTT
CGGGGAAATGTGCGCGGAACCCCTATTTGTTTATTTTTCTAAATACATTCAAATATGTATCCGCTCATGA
GACAATAACCCTGATAAATGCTTCAATAATATTGAAAAAGGAAGAGTATGAGTATTCAACATTTCCGTGT
CGCCCTTATTCCCT
