>Addgene plasmid #80940 | pAAV-SMVP-Cas9N-U6-gRNA TdR | addgene partial sequence | sequence record 158684 | chim-int-F 5'-TCTTACTGACATCCACTTTGCC-3'
GCCGCTAGCGCTACCGGTCGCCACCATGGCCCCAAAGAAGAAGCGGAAGGTCGGTATCCACGGAGTCCCA
GCAGCCGACAAGAAGTACTCCATTGGGCTCGATATCGGCACAAACAGCGTCGGCTGGGCCGTCATTACGG
ACGAGTACAAGGTGCCGAGCAAAAAATTCAAAGTTCTGGGCAATACCGATCGCCACAGCATAAAGAAGAA
CCTCATTGGCGCCCTCCTGTTCGACTCCGGGGAAACGGCCGAAGCCACGCGGCTCAAAAGAACAGCACGG
CGCAGATATACCCGCAGAAAGAATCGGATCTGCTACCTGCAGGAGATCTTTAGTAATGAGATGGCTAAGG
TGGATGACTCTTTCTTCCATAGGCTGGAGGAGTCCTTTTTGGTGGAGGAGGATAAAAAGCACGAGCGCCA
CCCAATCTTTGGCAATATCGTGGACGAGGTGGCGTACCATGAAAAGTACCCAACCATATATCATCTGAGG
AAGAAGCTTGTAGACAGTACTGATAAGGCTGACTTGCGGTTGATCTATCTCGCGCTGGCGCATATGATCA
AATTTCGGGGACACTTCCTCATCGAGGGGGACCTGAACCCAGACAACAGCGATGTCGACAAACTCTTTAT
CCAACTGGTTCAGACTTACAATCAGCTTTTCGAAGAGAACCCGATCAACGCATCCGGAGTTGACGCCAAA
GCAATCCTGAGCGCTAGGCTGTCCAAATCCCGGCGGCTCGAAAACCTCATCGCACAGCTCCCTGGGGAGA
AGAAGAACGGCCTGTTTGGTAATCTTATCGCCCTGTCACTCGGGCTGACCCCCAACTTTAAATCTAACTT
CGACCTGGCCGAAGATGCCA
