>Addgene plasmid #80940 | pAAV-SMVP-Cas9N-U6-gRNA TdR | addgene partial sequence | sequence record 158685 | hU6-F 5'-GAGGGCCTATTTCCCATGATT-3'
AGGCTGTTAGAGAGATAATTAGAATTAATTTGACTGTAAACACAAAGATATTAGTACAAAATACGTGACG
TAGAAAGTAATAATTTCTTGGGTAGTTTGCAGTTTTAAAATTATGTTTTAAAATGGACTATCATATGCTT
ACCGTAACTTGAAAGTATTTCGATTTCTTGGCTTTATATATCTTGTGGAAAGGACGAAACACCGGTATGC
TATACGAAGTTATTGTTTTAGAGCTAGAAATAGCAAGTTAAAATAAGGCTAGTCCGTTATCAACTTGAAA
AAGTGGCACCGAGTCGGTGCTTTTTTTTCTAGAGGGCGGCCGCAGTAGATAAGTAGCATGGCGGGTTAAT
CATTAACTACAAGGAACCCCTAGTGATGGAGTTGGCCACTCCCTCTCTG
